Addgene plasmid #192670: LentiU6-hASCL1 gRNA_1-MS2-Puro
Purpose: Lentiviral expression of sgRNA targeting hASCL1 promoter to activate human ASCL1 transcription
Depositing lab: Jeffrey Miner. Depositing organization: Washington University in Saint Louis. Publication: Comparative analysis of dCas9-VP64 variants and multiplexed guide RNAs mediating CRISPR activation. Omachi K, Miner JH. PLoS One. 2022 Jun 28;17(6):e0270008. doi: 10.1371/journal.pone.0270008. eCollection 2022. PubMed 35763517.
Backbone
  Vector backbone: pLenti
  Vector type: Mammalian Expression, Lentiviral, CRISPR
Growth in bacteria
  Bacterial resistance: Ampicillin, 100 μg/mL
  Growth temperature: 37°C
  Growth strain: NEB Stable
  Copy number: High Copy
Gene/Insert
  Gene/Insert name: Human ASCL1 activating gRNA #1
  gRNA/shRNA sequence: GCAGCCGCTCGCTGCAGCAG
  Species: H. sapiens (human)
  Entrez Gene: ASCL1 (a.k.a. ASH1, HASH1, MASH1, bHLHa46)
  Promoter: U6
  Cloning method: Restriction Enzyme; 5′ cloning site Unknown (unknown if destroyed); 3′ cloning site Unknown (unknown if destroyed)
Terms and licenses: Academic/Nonprofit Terms; Industry Terms: Not Available to Industry
How to cite: LentiU6-hASCL1 gRNA_1-MS2-Puro was a gift from Jeffrey Miner (Addgene plasmid # 192670 ; http://n2t.net/addgene:192670 ; RRID:Addgene_192670)
