[The description below was written by a language model from this plasmid's Addgene catalogue record and pLannotate feature annotations shown in this document.]
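Description:
LentiU6-hASCL1 gRNA_1-MS2-Puro is a lentiviral transfer plasmid on a pLenti backbone that delivers a single guide RNA for CRISPR activation of the human ASCL1 gene. In bacteria it is maintained by a high-copy ColE1/pUC-type origin and selected with ampicillin through the β-lactamase gene. The backbone also carries an f1 origin, an SV40 origin and poly(A) signal, and remnants of a lac/T7/T3 cloning region.

The viral portion has a third-generation, self-inactivating layout. An RSV promoter drives a truncated HIV-1 5' LTR, followed by the Ψ packaging signal with a gag fragment, the Rev response element and an env fragment, and it ends in a ΔU3 3' LTR. Between the LTRs sit two expression units. A human U6 RNA polymerase III promoter transcribes the guide, whose spacer targets the ASCL1 promoter. Its S. pyogenes Cas9 scaffold is interrupted by two MS2 stem loops. These hairpins bind the bacteriophage MS2 coat protein, so MS2-fused transcriptional activator domains can be recruited to the site alongside a dCas9 activator. Neither dCas9 nor any MS2 fusion is encoded here, so they must be supplied from separate constructs. Downstream, after a cPPT/CTS element that aids nuclear import of the viral genome, an EF-1α promoter with its first intron drives the puromycin N-acetyltransferase gene, followed by a WPRE to enhance transcript expression, allowing puromycin selection of transduced mammalian cells.

The construct is intended for packaging into lentivirus to obtain stable guide expression and switch on endogenous ASCL1 transcription. It comes from a study comparing dCas9-VP64 variants and multiplexed guides. The cloning sites used for the guide are not recorded.
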