Features (pLannotate 1.2.2; 32 found; start..end, strand, type, name):
      3..158     +  CDS            env (fragment): ENV_HV1H2 - Experimental evidence at protein level: Swiss-Prot protein existence level 1. [Transmembrane protein gp41]: Acts as a class I viral fusion protein. Under the current model, the protein has at least 3 conformational states: pre-fusion native state, pre-hairpin intermediate state, and post-fusion hairpin state. During fusion of viral and target intracellular membranes, the coiled coil regions (heptad repeats) assume a trimer-of-hairpins structure, positioning the fusion peptide in close proximity to the C-terminal region of the ectodomain. The formation of this structure appears to d
    162..402     +  promoter       U6 promoter: RNA polymerase III promoter for human U6 snRNA
    448..466     +  misc_RNA       MS2 stem loop: stem loop that binds the bacteriophage MS2 coat protein
    477..513     +  misc_RNA       gRNA scaffold (fragment): guide RNA scaffold for the Streptococcus pyogenes CRISPR/Cas9 system
    518..536     +  misc_RNA       MS2 stem loop: stem loop that binds the bacteriophage MS2 coat protein
    547..566     +  misc_RNA       gRNA scaffold (fragment): guide RNA scaffold for the Streptococcus pyogenes CRISPR/Cas9 system
    627..744     +  misc_feature   cPPT/CTS: central polypurine tract and central termination sequence of HIV-1
    810..876     +  CDS            small t antigen (fragment): SV40 (simian virus 40) small t antigen
    902..1113    +  promoter       EF-1α core promoter: core promoter for human elongation factor EF-1α
   1114..2052    +  intron         EF-1α intron A: intron upstream of the start codon of human EF-1α
   2074..2673    +  CDS            PuroR (fragment): puromycin N-acetyltransferase; pac from Streptomyces; confers resistance to puromycin
   2689..3277    +  misc_feature   WPRE: woodchuck hepatitis virus posttranscriptional regulatory element
   3328..3347    +  misc_feature   cPPT/CTS (fragment): central polypurine tract and central termination sequence of HIV-1
   3349..3582    +  LTR            3' LTR (ΔU3): self-inactivating 3' long terminal repeat (LTR) from HIV-1
   3660..3781    +  polyA_signal   SV40 poly(A) signal: SV40 polyadenylation signal
   3821..3956    +  rep_origin     SV40 ori: SV40 origin of replication
   3977..3995    -  promoter       T7 promoter: promoter for bacteriophage T7 RNA polymerase
   4003..4158    +  CDS            lacZα (fragment): LacZα fragment of β-galactosidase; lacZ fragment
   4163..4591    +  rep_origin     f1 ori (sequence partly withheld): f1 bacteriophage origin of replication; arrow indicates direction of (+) strand synthesis
   4644..4748    +  promoter       AmpR promoter: bla
   4749..5609    +  CDS            AmpR: β-lactamase; bla; confers resistance to ampicillin, carbenicillin, and related antibiotics
   5780..6368    +  rep_origin     ori: high-copy-number ColE1/pMB1/pBR322/pUC origin of replication
   6551..6643    +  CDS            lacI (fragment): lac repressor; lacI; The lac repressor binds to the lac operator to inhibit transcription in E. coli. This inhibition can be relieved by adding lactose or isopropyl-β-D-thiogalactopyranoside (IPTG).
   6656..6677    +  protein_bind   CAP binding site: CAP binding activates transcription in the presence of cAMP. E. coli catabolite activator protein
   6692..6722    +  promoter       lac promoter: promoter for the E. coli lac operon
   6730..6746    +  protein_bind   lac operator: The lac repressor binds to the lac operator to inhibit transcription in E. coli. This inhibition can be relieved by adding lactose or isopropyl-β-D-thiogalactopyranoside (IPTG). lac repressor encoded by lacI
   6791..6809    +  promoter       T3 promoter: promoter for bacteriophage T3 RNA polymerase
   6837..7063    +  promoter       RSV promoter: Rous sarcoma virus enhancer/promoter
   7064..7244    +  LTR            5' LTR (truncated): truncated 5' long terminal repeat (LTR) from HIV-1
   7291..7416    +  misc_feature   HIV-1 Ψ: packaging signal of human immunodeficiency virus type 1
   7400..7763    +  CDS            HIV-1 gag (fragment): gag protein from human immunodeficiency virus 1; gag
   7909..8142    +  misc_feature   RRE: The Rev response element (RRE) of HIV-1 allows for Rev-dependent mRNA export from the nucleus to the cytoplasm.
>Addgene plasmid #192670 | LentiU6-hASCL1 gRNA_1-MS2-Puro | addgene full sequence | sequence record 379903 | Addgene NGS Result
TAACAAATTGGCTGTGGTATATAAAATTATTCATAATGATAGTAGGAGGCTTGGTAGGTTTAAGAATAGT
TTTTGCTGTACTTTCTATAGTGAATAGAGTTAGGCAGGGATATTCACCATTATCGTTTCAGACCCACCTC
CCAACCCCGAGGGGACCCAGAGAGGGCCTATTTCCCATGATTCCTTCATATTTGCATATACGATACAAGG
CTGTTAGAGAGATAATTAGAATTAATTTGACTGTAAACACAAAGATATTAGTACAAAATACGTGACGTAG
AAAGTAATAATTTCTTGGGTAGTTTGCAGTTTTAAAATTATGTTTTAAAATGGACTATCATATGCTTACC
GTAACTTGAAAGTATTTCGATTTCTTGGCTTTATATATCTTGTGGAAAGGACGAAACACCGCAGCCGCTC
GCTGCAGCAGGTTTTAGAGCTAGGCCAACATGAGGATCACCCATGTCTGCAGGGCCTAGCAAGTTAAAAT
AAGGCTAGTCCGTTATCAACTTGGCCAACATGAGGATCACCCATGTCTGCAGGGCCAAGTGGCACCGAGT
CGGTGCTTTTTTTGGATCCGCTTGGCGTAACTAGATCTTGAGACAAATGGCAGTATTCATCCACAATTTT
AAAAGAAAAGGGGGGATTGGGGGGTACAGTGCAGGGGAAAGAATAGTAGACATAATAGCAACAGACATAC
AAACTAAAGAATTACAAAAACAAATTACAAAAATTCAAAATTTTCGGGTTTATTACAGGGACAGCAGAGA
TCCACTTTGGCGCCGGCTCGAGGGGGCCCGGGTGCAAAGATGGATAAAGTTTTAAACAGAGAGGAATCTT
TGCAGCTAATGGACCTTCTAGGTCTTGAAAGGAGTGGGAATTGGCTCCGGTGCCCGTCAGTGGGCAGAGC
GCACATCGCCCACAGTCCCCGAGAAGTTGGGGGGAGGGGTCGGCAATTGATCCGGTGCCTAGAGAAGGTG
GCGCGGGGTAAACTGGGAAAGTGATGTCGTGTACTGGCTCCGCCTTTTTCCCGAGGGTGGGGGAGAACCG
TATATAAGTGCAGTAGTCGCCGTGAACGTTCTTTTTCGCAACGGGTTTGCCGCCAGAACACAGGTAAGTG
CCGTGTGTGGTTCCCGCGGGCCTGGCCTCTTTACGGGTTATGGCCCTTGCGTGCCTTGAATTACTTCCAC
CTGGCTGCAGTACGTGATTCTTGATCCCGAGCTTCGGGTTGGAAGTGGGTGGGAGAGTTCGAGGCCTTGC
GCTTAAGGAGCCCCTTCGCCTCGTGCTTGAGTTGAGGCCTGGCCTGGGCGCTGGGGCCGCCGCGTGCGAA
TCTGGTGGCACCTTCGCGCCTGTCTCGCTGCTTTCGATAAGTCTCTAGCCATTTAAAATTTTTGATGACC
TGCTGCGACGCTTTTTTTCTGGCAAGATAGTCTTGTAAATGCGGGCCAAGATCTGCACACTGGTATTTCG
GTTTTTGGGGCCGCGGGCGGCGACGGGGCCCGTGCGTCCCAGCGCACATGTTCGGCGAGGCGGGGCCTGC
GAGCGCGGCCACCGAGAATCGGACGGGGGTAGTCTCAAGCTGGCCGGCCTGCTCTGGTGCCTGGCCTCGC
GCCGCCGTGTATCGCCCCGCCCTGGGCGGCAAGGCTGGCCCGGTCGGCACCAGTTGCGTGAGCGGAAAGA
TGGCCGCTTCCCGGCCCTGCTGCAGGGAGCTCAAAATGGAGGACGCGGCGCTCGGGAGAGCGGGCGGGTG
AGTCACCCACACAAAGGAAAAGGGCCTTTCCGTCCTCAGCCGTCGCTTCATGTGACTCCACGGAGTACCG
GGCGCCGTCCAGGCACCTCGATTAGTTCTCGAGCTTTTGGAGTACGTCGTCTTTAGGTTGGGGGGAGGGG
TTTTATGCGATGGAGTTTCCCCACACTGAGTGGGTGGAGACTGAAGTTAGGCCAGCTTGGCACTTGATGT
AATTCTCCTTGGAATTTGCCCTTTTTGAGTTTGGATCTTGGTTCATTCTCAAGCCTCAGACAGTGGTTCA
AAGTTTTTTTCTTCCATTTCAGGTGTCGTGACGTACGGCCACCATGACCGAGTACAAGCCCACGGTGCGC
CTCGCCACCCGCGACGACGTCCCCAGGGCCGTACGCACCCTCGCCGCCGCGTTCGCCGACTACCCCGCCA
CGCGCCACACCGTCGATCCGGACCGCCACATCGAGCGGGTCACCGAGCTGCAAGAACTCTTCCTCACGCG
CGTCGGGCTCGACATCGGCAAGGTGTGGGTCGCGGACGACGGCGCCGCCGTGGCGGTCTGGACCACGCCG
GAGAGCGTCGAAGCGGGGGCGGTGTTCGCCGAGATCGGCCCGCGCATGGCCGAGTTGAGCGGTTCCCGGC
TGGCCGCGCAGCAACAGATGGAAGGCCTCCTGGCGCCGCACCGGCCCAAGGAGCCCGCGTGGTTCCTGGC
CACCGTCGGAGTCTCGCCCGACCACCAGGGCAAGGGTCTGGGCAGCGCCGTCGTGCTCCCCGGAGTGGAG
GCGGCCGAGCGCGCCGGGGTGCCCGCCTTCCTGGAGACCTCCGCGCCCCGCAACCTCCCCTTCTACGAGC
GGCTCGGCTTCACCGTCACCGCCGACGTCGAGGTGCCCGAAGGACCGCGCACCTGGTGCATGACCCGCAA
GCCCGGTGCCTGAACGCGTTAAGTCGACAATCAACCTCTGGATTACAAAATTTGTGAAAGATTGACTGGT
ATTCTTAACTATGTTGCTCCTTTTACGCTATGTGGATACGCTGCTTTAATGCCTTTGTATCATGCTATTG
CTTCCCGTATGGCTTTCATTTTCTCCTCCTTGTATAAATCCTGGTTGCTGTCTCTTTATGAGGAGTTGTG
GCCCGTTGTCAGGCAACGTGGCGTGGTGTGCACTGTGTTTGCTGACGCAACCCCCACTGGTTGGGGCATT
GCCACCACCTGTCAGCTCCTTTCCGGGACTTTCGCTTTCCCCCTCCCTATTGCCACGGCGGAACTCATCG
CCGCCTGCCTTGCCCGCTGCTGGACAGGGGCTCGGCTGTTGGGCACTGACAATTCCGTGGTGTTGTCGGG
GAAATCATCGTCCTTTCCTTGGCTGCTCGCCTGTGTTGCCACCTGGATTCTGCGCGGGACGTCCTTCTGC
TACGTCCCTTCGGCCCTCAATCCAGCGGACCTTCCTTCCCGCGGCCTGCTGCCGGCTCTGCGGCCTCTTC
CGCGTCTTCGCCTTCGCCCTCAGACGAGTCGGATCTCCCTTTGGGCCGCCTCCCCGCGTCGACTTTAAGA
CCAATGACTTACAAGGCAGCTGTAGATCTTAGCCACTTTTTAAAAGAAAAGGGGGGACTGGAAGGGCTAA
TTCACTCCCAACGAAGACAAGATCTGCTTTTTGCTTGTACTGGGTCTCTCTGGTTAGACCAGATCTGAGC
CTGGGAGCTCTCTGGCTAACTAGGGAACCCACTGCTTAAGCCTCAATAAAGCTTGCCTTGAGTGCTTCAA
GTAGTGTGTGCCCGTCTGTTGTGTGACTCTGGTAACTAGAGATCCCTCAGACCCTTTTAGTCAGTGTGGA
AAATCTCTAGCAGTACGTATAGTAGTTCATGTCATCTTATTATTCAGTATTTATAACTTGCAAAGAAATG
AATATCAGAGAGTGAGAGGAACTTGTTTATTGCAGCTTATAATGGTTACAAATAAAGCAATAGCATCACA
AATTTCACAAATAAAGCATTTTTTTCACTGCATTCTAGTTGTGGTTTGTCCAAACTCATCAATGTATCTT
ATCATGTCTGGCTCTAGCTATCCCGCCCCTAACTCCGCCCATCCCGCCCCTAACTCCGCCCAGTTCCGCC
CATTCTCCGCCCCATGGCTGACTAATTTTTTTTATTTATGCAGAGGCCGAGGCCGCCTCGGCCTCTGAGC
TATTCCAGAAGTAGTGAGGAGGCTTTTTTGGAGGCCTAGGGACGTACCCAATTCGCCCTATAGTGAGTCG
TATTACGCGCGCTCACTGGCCGTCGTTTTACAACGTCGTGACTGGGAAAACCCTGGCGTTACCCAACTTA
ATCGCCTTGCAGCACATCCCCCTTTCGCCAGCTGGCGTAATAGCGAAGAGGCCCGCACCGATCGCCCTTC
CCAACAGTTGCGCAGCCTGAATGGCGAATGGG
[124 nt withheld, positions 4163-4286]
C
[91 nt withheld, positions 4288-4378]
A
[49 nt withheld, positions 4380-4428]
CCTTTGACGTTGGAGTCCACGTTCTTT
[37 nt withheld, positions 4456-4492]
ACCCTATCTCGGTCTATTCTTTTGATTTATAAGGGATTTTGCCGATTTCGGCCTATTGGTTAAAAAATGA
GCTGATTTAACAAAAATTTAACGCGAATTTTAACAAAATATTAACGCTTACAATTTAGGTGGCACTTTTC
GGGGAAATGTGCGCGGAACCCCTATTTGTTTATTTTTCTAAATACATTCAAATATGTATCCGCTCATGAG
ACAATAACCCTGATAAATGCTTCAATAATATTGAAAAAGGAAGAGTATGAGTATTCAACATTTCCGTGTC
GCCCTTATTCCCTTTTTTGCGGCATTTTGCCTTCCTGTTTTTGCTCACCCAGAAACGCTGGTGAAAGTAA
AAGATGCTGAAGATCAGTTGGGTGCACGAGTGGGTTACATCGAACTGGATCTCAACAGCGGTAAGATCCT
TGAGAGTTTTCGCCCCGAAGAACGTTTTCCAATGATGAGCACTTTTAAAGTTCTGCTATGTGGCGCGGTA
TTATCCCGTATTGACGCCGGGCAAGAGCAACTCGGTCGCCGCATACACTATTCTCAGAATGACTTGGTTG
AGTACTCACCAGTCACAGAAAAGCATCTTACGGATGGCATGACAGTAAGAGAATTATGCAGTGCTGCCAT
AACCATGAGTGATAACACTGCGGCCAACTTACTTCTGACAACGATCGGAGGACCGAAGGAGCTAACCGCT
TTTTTGCACAACATGGGGGATCATGTAACTCGCCTTGATCGTTGGGAACCGGAGCTGAATGAAGCCATAC
CAAACGACGAGCGTGACACCACGATGCCTGTAGCAATGGCAACAACGTTGCGCAAACTATTAACTGGCGA
ACTACTTACTCTAGCTTCCCGGCAACAATTAATAGACTGGATGGAGGCGGATAAAGTTGCAGGACCACTT
CTGCGCTCGGCCCTTCCGGCTGGCTGGTTTATTGCTGATAAATCTGGAGCCGGTGAGCGTGGGTCTCGCG
GTATCATTGCAGCACTGGGGCCAGATGGTAAGCCCTCCCGTATCGTAGTTATCTACACGACGGGGAGTCA
GGCAACTATGGATGAACGAAATAGACAGATCGCTGAGATAGGTGCCTCACTGATTAAGCATTGGTAACTG
TCAGACCAAGTTTACTCATATATACTTTAGATTGATTTAAAACTTCATTTTTAATTTAAAAGGATCTAGG
TGAAGATCCTTTTTGATAATCTCATGACCAAAATCCCTTAACGTGAGTTTTCGTTCCACTGAGCGTCAGA
CCCCGTAGAAAAGATCAAAGGATCTTCTTGAGATCCTTTTTTTCTGCGCGTAATCTGCTGCTTGCAAACA
AAAAAACCACCGCTACCAGCGGTGGTTTGTTTGCCGGATCAAGAGCTACCAACTCTTTTTCCGAAGGTAA
CTGGCTTCAGCAGAGCGCAGATACCAAATACTGTTCTTCTAGTGTAGCCGTAGTTAGGCCACCACTTCAA
GAACTCTGTAGCACCGCCTACATACCTCGCTCTGCTAATCCTGTTACCAGTGGCTGCTGCCAGTGGCGAT
AAGTCGTGTCTTACCGGGTTGGACTCAAGACGATAGTTACCGGATAAGGCGCAGCGGTCGGGCTGAACGG
GGGGTTCGTGCACACAGCCCAGCTTGGAGCGAACGACCTACACCGAACTGAGATACCTACAGCGTGAGCT
ATGAGAAAGCGCCACGCTTCCCGAAGGGAGAAAGGCGGACAGGTATCCGGTAAGCGGCAGGGTCGGAACA
GGAGAGCGCACGAGGGAGCTTCCAGGGGGAAACGCCTGGTATCTTTATAGTCCTGTCGGGTTTCGCCACC
TCTGACTTGAGCGTCGATTTTTGTGATGCTCGTCAGGGGGGCGGAGCCTATGGAAAAACGCCAGCAACGC
GGCCTTTTTACGGTTCCTGGCCTTTTGCTGGCCTTTTGCTCACATGTTCTTTCCTGCGTTATCCCCTGAT
TCTGTGGATAACCGTATTACCGCCTTTGAGTGAGCTGATACCGCTCGCCGCAGCCGAACGACCGAGCGCA
GCGAGTCAGTGAGCGAGGAAGCGGAAGAGCGCCCAATACGCAAACCGCCTCTCCCCGCGCGTTGGCCGAT
TCATTAATGCAGCTGGCACGACAGGTTTCCCGACTGGAAAGCGGGCAGTGAGCGCAACGCAATTAATGTG
AGTTAGCTCACTCATTAGGCACCCCAGGCTTTACACTTTATGCTTCCGGCTCGTATGTTGTGTGGAATTG
TGAGCGGATAACAATTTCACACAGGAAACAGCTATGACCATGATTACGCCAAGCGCGCAATTAACCCTCA
CTAAAGGGAACAAAAGCTGGAGCTGCAAGCTTAATGTAGTCTTATGCAATACTCTTGTAGTCTTGCAACA
TGGTAACGATGAGTTAGCAACATGCCTTACAAGGAGAGAAAAAGCACCGTGCATGCCGATTGGTGGAAGT
AAGGTGGTACGATCGTGCCTTATTAGGAAGGCAACAGACGGGTCTGACATGGATTGGACGAACCACTGAA
TTGCCGCATTGCAGAGATATTGTATTTAAGTGCCTAGCTCGATACATAAACGGGTCTCTCTGGTTAGACC
AGATCTGAGCCTGGGAGCTCTCTGGCTAACTAGGGAACCCACTGCTTAAGCCTCAATAAAGCTTGCCTTG
AGTGCTTCAAGTAGTGTGTGCCCGTCTGTTGTGTGACTCTGGTAACTAGAGATCCCTCAGACCCTTTTAG
TCAGTGTGGAAAATCTCTAGCAGTGGCGCCCGAACAGGGACTTGAAAGCGAAAGGGAAACCAGAGGAGCT
CTCTCGACGCAGGACTCGGCTTGCTGAAGCGCGCACGGCAAGAGGCGAGGGGCGGCGACTGGTGAGTACG
CCAAAAATTTTGACTAGCGGAGGCTAGAAGGAGAGAGATGGGTGCGAGAGCGTCAGTATTAAGCGGGGGA
GAATTAGATCGCGATGGGAAAAAATTCGGTTAAGGCCAGGGGGAAAGAAAAAATATAAATTAAAACATAT
AGTATGGGCAAGCAGGGAGCTAGAACGATTCGCAGTTAATCCTGGCCTGTTAGAAACATCAGAAGGCTGT
AGACAAATACTGGGACAGCTACAACCATCCCTTCAGACAGGATCAGAAGAACTTAGATCATTATATAATA
CAGTAGCAACCCTCTATTGTGTGCATCAAAGGATAGAGATAAAAGACACCAAGGAAGCTTTAGACAAGAT
AGAGGAAGAGCAAAACAAAAGTAAGACCACCGCACAGCAAGCGGCCGCTGATCTTCAGACCTGGAGGAGG
AGATATGAGGGACAATTGGAGAAGTGAATTATATAAATATAAAGTAGTAAAAATTGAACCATTAGGAGTA
GCACCCACCAAGGCAAAGAGAAGAGTGGTGCAGAGAGAAAAAAGAGCAGTGGGAATAGGAGCTTTGTTCC
TTGGGTTCTTGGGAGCAGCAGGAAGCACTATGGGCGCAGCGTCAATGACGCTGACGGTACAGGCCAGACA
ATTATTGTCTGGTATAGTGCAGCAGCAGAACAATTTGCTGAGGGCTATTGAGGCGCAACAGCATCTGTTG
CAACTCACAGTCTGGGGCATCAAGCAGCTCCAGGCAAGAATCCTGGCTGTGGAAAGATACCTAAAGGATC
AACAGCTCCTGGGGATTTGGGGTTGCTCTGGAAAACTCATTTGCACCACTGCTGTGCCTTGGAATGCTAG
TTGGAGTAATAAATCTCTGGAACAGATTTGGAATCACACGACCTGGATGGAGTGGGACAGAGAAATTAAC
AATTACACAAGCTTAATACACTCCTTAATTGAAGAATCGCAAAACCAGCAAGAAAAGAATGAACAAGAAT
TATTGGAATTAGATAAATGGGCAAGTTTGTGGAATTGGTTTAACA
