>Addgene plasmid #192670 | LentiU6-hASCL1 gRNA_1-MS2-Puro | depositor partial sequence | sequence record 373394 | Backbone without sgRNA sequence
TAACAAATTGGCTGTGGTATATAAAATTATTCATAATGATAGTAGGAGGCTTGGTAGGTTTAAGAATAGT
TTTTGCTGTACTTTCTATAGTGAATAGAGTTAGGCAGGGATATTCACCATTATCGTTTCAGACCCACCTC
CCAACCCCGAGGGGACCCAGAGAGGGCCTATTTCCCATGATTCCTTCATATTTGCATATACGATACAAGG
CTGTTAGAGAGATAATTAGAATTAATTTGACTGTAAACACAAAGATATTAGTACAAAATACGTGACGTAG
AAAGTAATAATTTCTTGGGTAGTTTGCAGTTTTAAAATTATGTTTTAAAATGGACTATCATATGCTTACC
GTAACTTGAAAGTATTTCGATTTCTTGGCTTTATATATCTTGTGGAAAGGACGAAACACCGNNNNNNNNN
NNNNNNNNNNNGTTTTAGAGCTAGGCCAACATGAGGATCACCCATGTCTGCAGGGCCTAGCAAGTTAAAA
TAAGGCTAGTCCGTTATCAACTTGGCCAACATGAGGATCACCCATGTCTGCAGGGCCAAGTGGCACCGAG
TCGGTGCTTTTTTTGGATCCGCTTGGCGTAACTAGATCTTGAGACAAATGGCAGTATTCATCCACAATTT
TAAAAGAAAAGGGGGGATTGGGGGGTACAGTGCAGGGGAAAGAATAGTAGACATAATAGCAACAGACATA
CAAACTAAAGAATTACAAAAACAAATTACAAAAATTCAAAATTTTCGGGTTTATTACAGGGACAGCAGAG
ATCCACTTTGGCGCCGGCTCGAGGGGGCCCGGGTGCAAAGATGGATAAAGTTTTAAACAGAGAGGAATCT
TTGCAGCTAATGGACCTTCTAGGTCTTGAAAGGAGTGGGAATTGGCTCCGGTGCCCGTCAGTGGGCAGAG
CGCACATCGCCCACAGTCCCCGAGAAGTTGGGGGGAGGGGTCGGCAATTGATCCGGTGCCTAGAGAAGGT
GGCGCGGGGTAAACTGGGAAAGTGATGTCGTGTACTGGCTCCGCCTTTTTCCCGAGGGTGGGGGAGAACC
GTATATAAGTGCAGTAGTCGCCGTGAACGTTCTTTTTCGCAACGGGTTTGCCGCCAGAACACAGGTAAGT
GCCGTGTGTGGTTCCCGCGGGCCTGGCCTCTTTACGGGTTATGGCCCTTGCGTGCCTTGAATTACTTCCA
CCTGGCTGCAGTACGTGATTCTTGATCCCGAGCTTCGGGTTGGAAGTGGGTGGGAGAGTTCGAGGCCTTG
CGCTTAAGGAGCCCCTTCGCCTCGTGCTTGAGTTGAGGCCTGGCCTGGGCGCTGGGGCCGCCGCGTGCGA
ATCTGGTGGCACCTTCGCGCCTGTCTCGCTGCTTTCGATAAGTCTCTAGCCATTTAAAATTTTTGATGAC
CTGCTGCGACGCTTTTTTTCTGGCAAGATAGTCTTGTAAATGCGGGCCAAGATCTGCACACTGGTATTTC
GGTTTTTGGGGCCGCGGGCGGCGACGGGGCCCGTGCGTCCCAGCGCACATGTTCGGCGAGGCGGGGCCTG
CGAGCGCGGCCACCGAGAATCGGACGGGGGTAGTCTCAAGCTGGCCGGCCTGCTCTGGTGCCTGGCCTCG
CGCCGCCGTGTATCGCCCCGCCCTGGGCGGCAAGGCTGGCCCGGTCGGCACCAGTTGCGTGAGCGGAAAG
ATGGCCGCTTCCCGGCCCTGCTGCAGGGAGCTCAAAATGGAGGACGCGGCGCTCGGGAGAGCGGGCGGGT
GAGTCACCCACACAAAGGAAAAGGGCCTTTCCGTCCTCAGCCGTCGCTTCATGTGACTCCACGGAGTACC
GGGCGCCGTCCAGGCACCTCGATTAGTTCTCGAGCTTTTGGAGTACGTCGTCTTTAGGTTGGGGGGAGGG
GTTTTATGCGATGGAGTTTCCCCACACTGAGTGGGTGGAGACTGAAGTTAGGCCAGCTTGGCACTTGATG
TAATTCTCCTTGGAATTTGCCCTTTTTGAGTTTGGATCTTGGTTCATTCTCAAGCCTCAGACAGTGGTTC
AAAGTTTTTTTCTTCCATTTCAGGTGTCGTGACGTACGGCCACCATGACCGAGTACAAGCCCACGGTGCG
CCTCGCCACCCGCGACGACGTCCCCAGGGCCGTACGCACCCTCGCCGCCGCGTTCGCCGACTACCCCGCC
ACGCGCCACACCGTCGATCCGGACCGCCACATCGAGCGGGTCACCGAGCTGCAAGAACTCTTCCTCACGC
GCGTCGGGCTCGACATCGGCAAGGTGTGGGTCGCGGACGACGGCGCCGCCGTGGCGGTCTGGACCACGCC
GGAGAGCGTCGAAGCGGGGGCGGTGTTCGCCGAGATCGGCCCGCGCATGGCCGAGTTGAGCGGTTCCCGG
CTGGCCGCGCAGCAACAGATGGAAGGCCTCCTGGCGCCGCACCGGCCCAAGGAGCCCGCGTGGTTCCTGG
CCACCGTCGGAGTCTCGCCCGACCACCAGGGCAAGGGTCTGGGCAGCGCCGTCGTGCTCCCCGGAGTGGA
GGCGGCCGAGCGCGCCGGGGTGCCCGCCTTCCTGGAGACCTCCGCGCCCCGCAACCTCCCCTTCTACGAG
CGGCTCGGCTTCACCGTCACCGCCGACGTCGAGGTGCCCGAAGGACCGCGCACCTGGTGCATGACCCGCA
AGCCCGGTGCCTGAACGCGTTAAGTCGACAATCAACCTCTGGATTACAAAATTTGTGAAAGATTGACTGG
TATTCTTAACTATGTTGCTCCTTTTACGCTATGTGGATACGCTGCTTTAATGCCTTTGTATCATGCTATT
GCTTCCCGTATGGCTTTCATTTTCTCCTCCTTGTATAAATCCTGGTTGCTGTCTCTTTATGAGGAGTTGT
GGCCCGTTGTCAGGCAACGTGGCGTGGTGTGCACTGTGTTTGCTGACGCAACCCCCACTGGTTGGGGCAT
TGCCACCACCTGTCAGCTCCTTTCCGGGACTTTCGCTTTCCCCCTCCCTATTGCCACGGCGGAACTCATC
GCCGCCTGCCTTGCCCGCTGCTGGACAGGGGCTCGGCTGTTGGGCACTGACAATTCCGTGGTGTTGTCGG
GGAAATCATCGTCCTTTCCTTGGCTGCTCGCCTGTGTTGCCACCTGGATTCTGCGCGGGACGTCCTTCTG
CTACGTCCCTTCGGCCCTCAATCCAGCGGACCTTCCTTCCCGCGGCCTGCTGCCGGCTCTGCGGCCTCTT
CCGCGTCTTCGCCTTCGCCCTCAGACGAGTCGGATCTCCCTTTGGGCCGCCTCCCCGCGTCGACTTTAAG
ACCAATGACTTACAAGGCAGCTGTAGATCTTAGCCACTTTTTAAAAGAAAAGGGGGGACTGGAAGGGCTA
ATTCACTCCCAACGAAGACAAGATCTGCTTTTTGCTTGTACTGGGTCTCTCTGGTTAGACCAGATCTGAG
CCTGGGAGCTCTCTGGCTAACTAGGGAACCCACTGCTTAAGCCTCAATAAAGCTTGCCTTGAGTGCTTCA
AGTAGTGTGTGCCCGTCTGTTGTGTGACTCTGGTAACTAGAGATCCCTCAGACCCTTTTAGTCAGTGTGG
AAAATCTCTAGCAGTACGTATAGTAGTTCATGTCATCTTATTATTCAGTATTTATAACTTGCAAAGAAAT
GAATATCAGAGAGTGAGAGGAACTTGTTTATTGCAGCTTATAATGGTTACAAATAAAGCAATAGCATCAC
AAATTTCACAAATAAAGCATTTTTTTCACTGCATTCTAGTTGTGGTTTGTCCAAACTCATCAATGTATCT
TATCATGTCTGGCTCTAGCTATCCCGCCCCTAACTCCGCCCATCCCGCCCCTAACTCCGCCCAGTTCCGC
CCATTCTCCGCCCCATGGCTGACTAATTTTTTTTATTTATGCAGAGGCCGAGGCCGCCTCGGCCTCTGAG
CTATTCCAGAAGTAGTGAGGAGGCTTTTTTGGAGGCCTAGGGACGTACCCAATTCGCCCTATAGTGAGTC
GTATTACGCGCGCTCACTGGCCGTCGTTTTACAACGTCGTGACTGGGAAAACCCTGGCGTTACCCAACTT
AATCGCCTTGCAGCACATCCCCCTTTCGCCAGCTGGCGTAATAGCGAAGAGGCCCGCACCGATCGCCCTT
CCCAACAGTTGCGCAGCCTGAATGGCGAATGGG
[124 nt withheld, positions 4164-4287]
C
[91 nt withheld, positions 4289-4379]
A
[49 nt withheld, positions 4381-4429]
CCTTTGACGTTGGAGTCCACGTTCTTT
[37 nt withheld, positions 4457-4493]
ACCCTATCTCGGTCTATTCTTTTGATTTATAAGGGATTTTGCCGATTTCGGCCTATTGGTTAAAAAATGA
GCTGATTTAACAAAAATTTAACGCGAATTTTAACAAAATATTAACGCTTACAATTTAGGTGGCACTTTTC
GGGGAAATGTGCGCGGAACCCCTATTTGTTTATTTTTCTAAATACATTCAAATATGTATCCGCTCATGAG
ACAATAACCCTGATAAATGCTTCAATAATATTGAAAAAGGAAGAGTATGAGTATTCAACATTTCCGTGTC
GCCCTTATTCCCTTTTTTGCGGCATTTTGCCTTCCTGTTTTTGCTCACCCAGAAACGCTGGTGAAAGTAA
AAGATGCTGAAGATCAGTTGGGTGCACGAGTGGGTTACATCGAACTGGATCTCAACAGCGGTAAGATCCT
TGAGAGTTTTCGCCCCGAAGAACGTTTTCCAATGATGAGCACTTTTAAAGTTCTGCTATGTGGCGCGGTA
TTATCCCGTATTGACGCCGGGCAAGAGCAACTCGGTCGCCGCATACACTATTCTCAGAATGACTTGGTTG
AGTACTCACCAGTCACAGAAAAGCATCTTACGGATGGCATGACAGTAAGAGAATTATGCAGTGCTGCCAT
AACCATGAGTGATAACACTGCGGCCAACTTACTTCTGACAACGATCGGAGGACCGAAGGAGCTAACCGCT
TTTTTGCACAACATGGGGGATCATGTAACTCGCCTTGATCGTTGGGAACCGGAGCTGAATGAAGCCATAC
CAAACGACGAGCGTGACACCACGATGCCTGTAGCAATGGCAACAACGTTGCGCAAACTATTAACTGGCGA
ACTACTTACTCTAGCTTCCCGGCAACAATTAATAGACTGGATGGAGGCGGATAAAGTTGCAGGACCACTT
CTGCGCTCGGCCCTTCCGGCTGGCTGGTTTATTGCTGATAAATCTGGAGCCGGTGAGCGTGGGTCTCGCG
GTATCATTGCAGCACTGGGGCCAGATGGTAAGCCCTCCCGTATCGTAGTTATCTACACGACGGGGAGTCA
GGCAACTATGGATGAACGAAATAGACAGATCGCTGAGATAGGTGCCTCACTGATTAAGCATTGGTAACTG
TCAGACCAAGTTTACTCATATATACTTTAGATTGATTTAAAACTTCATTTTTAATTTAAAAGGATCTAGG
TGAAGATCCTTTTTGATAATCTCATGACCAAAATCCCTTAACGTGAGTTTTCGTTCCACTGAGCGTCAGA
CCCCGTAGAAAAGATCAAAGGATCTTCTTGAGATCCTTTTTTTCTGCGCGTAATCTGCTGCTTGCAAACA
AAAAAACCACCGCTACCAGCGGTGGTTTGTTTGCCGGATCAAGAGCTACCAACTCTTTTTCCGAAGGTAA
CTGGCTTCAGCAGAGCGCAGATACCAAATACTGTTCTTCTAGTGTAGCCGTAGTTAGGCCACCACTTCAA
GAACTCTGTAGCACCGCCTACATACCTCGCTCTGCTAATCCTGTTACCAGTGGCTGCTGCCAGTGGCGAT
AAGTCGTGTCTTACCGGGTTGGACTCAAGACGATAGTTACCGGATAAGGCGCAGCGGTCGGGCTGAACGG
GGGGTTCGTGCACACAGCCCAGCTTGGAGCGAACGACCTACACCGAACTGAGATACCTACAGCGTGAGCT
ATGAGAAAGCGCCACGCTTCCCGAAGGGAGAAAGGCGGACAGGTATCCGGTAAGCGGCAGGGTCGGAACA
GGAGAGCGCACGAGGGAGCTTCCAGGGGGAAACGCCTGGTATCTTTATAGTCCTGTCGGGTTTCGCCACC
TCTGACTTGAGCGTCGATTTTTGTGATGCTCGTCAGGGGGGCGGAGCCTATGGAAAAACGCCAGCAACGC
GGCCTTTTTACGGTTCCTGGCCTTTTGCTGGCCTTTTGCTCACATGTTCTTTCCTGCGTTATCCCCTGAT
TCTGTGGATAACCGTATTACCGCCTTTGAGTGAGCTGATACCGCTCGCCGCAGCCGAACGACCGAGCGCA
GCGAGTCAGTGAGCGAGGAAGCGGAAGAGCGCCCAATACGCAAACCGCCTCTCCCCGCGCGTTGGCCGAT
TCATTAATGCAGCTGGCACGACAGGTTTCCCGACTGGAAAGCGGGCAGTGAGCGCAACGCAATTAATGTG
AGTTAGCTCACTCATTAGGCACCCCAGGCTTTACACTTTATGCTTCCGGCTCGTATGTTGTGTGGAATTG
TGAGCGGATAACAATTTCACACAGGAAACAGCTATGACCATGATTACGCCAAGCGCGCAATTAACCCTCA
CTAAAGGGAACAAAAGCTGGAGCTGCAAGCTTAATGTAGTCTTATGCAATACTCTTGTAGTCTTGCAACA
TGGTAACGATGAGTTAGCAACATGCCTTACAAGGAGAGAAAAAGCACCGTGCATGCCGATTGGTGGAAGT
AAGGTGGTACGATCGTGCCTTATTAGGAAGGCAACAGACGGGTCTGACATGGATTGGACGAACCACTGAA
TTGCCGCATTGCAGAGATATTGTATTTAAGTGCCTAGCTCGATACATAAACGGGTCTCTCTGGTTAGACC
AGATCTGAGCCTGGGAGCTCTCTGGCTAACTAGGGAACCCACTGCTTAAGCCTCAATAAAGCTTGCCTTG
AGTGCTTCAAGTAGTGTGTGCCCGTCTGTTGTGTGACTCTGGTAACTAGAGATCCCTCAGACCCTTTTAG
TCAGTGTGGAAAATCTCTAGCAGTGGCGCCCGAACAGGGACTTGAAAGCGAAAGGGAAACCAGAGGAGCT
CTCTCGACGCAGGACTCGGCTTGCTGAAGCGCGCACGGCAAGAGGCGAGGGGCGGCGACTGGTGAGTACG
CCAAAAATTTTGACTAGCGGAGGCTAGAAGGAGAGAGATGGGTGCGAGAGCGTCAGTATTAAGCGGGGGA
GAATTAGATCGCGATGGGAAAAAATTCGGTTAAGGCCAGGGGGAAAGAAAAAATATAAATTAAAACATAT
AGTATGGGCAAGCAGGGAGCTAGAACGATTCGCAGTTAATCCTGGCCTGTTAGAAACATCAGAAGGCTGT
AGACAAATACTGGGACAGCTACAACCATCCCTTCAGACAGGATCAGAAGAACTTAGATCATTATATAATA
CAGTAGCAACCCTCTATTGTGTGCATCAAAGGATAGAGATAAAAGACACCAAGGAAGCTTTAGACAAGAT
AGAGGAAGAGCAAAACAAAAGTAAGACCACCGCACAGCAAGCGGCCGCTGATCTTCAGACCTGGAGGAGG
AGATATGAGGGACAATTGGAGAAGTGAATTATATAAATATAAAGTAGTAAAAATTGAACCATTAGGAGTA
GCACCCACCAAGGCAAAGAGAAGAGTGGTGCAGAGAGAAAAAAGAGCAGTGGGAATAGGAGCTTTGTTCC
TTGGGTTCTTGGGAGCAGCAGGAAGCACTATGGGCGCAGCGTCAATGACGCTGACGGTACAGGCCAGACA
ATTATTGTCTGGTATAGTGCAGCAGCAGAACAATTTGCTGAGGGCTATTGAGGCGCAACAGCATCTGTTG
CAACTCACAGTCTGGGGCATCAAGCAGCTCCAGGCAAGAATCCTGGCTGTGGAAAGATACCTAAAGGATC
AACAGCTCCTGGGGATTTGGGGTTGCTCTGGAAAACTCATTTGCACCACTGCTGTGCCTTGGAATGCTAG
TTGGAGTAATAAATCTCTGGAACAGATTTGGAATCACACGACCTGGATGGAGTGGGACAGAGAAATTAAC
AATTACACAAGCTTAATACACTCCTTAATTGAAGAATCGCAAAACCAGCAAGAAAAGAATGAACAAGAAT
TATTGGAATTAGATAAATGGGCAAGTTTGTGGAATTGGTTTAACA
